Addgene plasmid #182343: pSEM246 - mosTI - unc-119 - MCS
Purpose: (Empty Backbone) Empty cloning vector for mosTI(unc-119). MCS or Golden Gate (BsaI: tgcc - MCS - gagc)
Depositing lab: Christian Froekjaer-Jensen. Depositing organization: King Abdullah University of Science and Technology (KAUST). Publication: Modular safe-harbor transgene insertion (MosTI) for targeted single-copy and extrachromosomal array integration in C. elegans. El Mouridi S, Alkhaldi F, Frokjaer-Jensen C. G3 (Bethesda). 2022 Jul 28. pii: 6651068. doi: 10.1093/g3journal/jkac184. PubMed 35900171.
Backbone
  Vector backbone: pTwist-Amp-high-copy
  Backbone manufacturer: Twist Biosciences
  Vector type: Worm Expression
Growth in bacteria
  Bacterial resistance: Ampicillin, 100 μg/mL
  Growth temperature: 37°C
  Growth strain: DH5alpha
  Copy number: High Copy
Terms and licenses: Academic/Nonprofit Terms; Industry Terms: Not Available to Industry
Depositor comments: www.wormbuilder.org MOdular Safe harbor Transgene Insertion (mosTI). Standard cloning vector for unc-119 based mosTI insertions with MCS and Golden Gate cloning sites (BsaI)(tgcc - insert - gagc) Screen for unc-119 rescue after single-copy insertion. Please visit https://www.biorxiv.org/content/10.1101/2022.04.19.488726v1.full for bioRxiv preprint.
How to cite: pSEM246 - mosTI - unc-119 - MCS was a gift from Christian Froekjaer-Jensen (Addgene plasmid # 182343 ; http://n2t.net/addgene:182343 ; RRID:Addgene_182343)
