[The description below was written by a language model from this plasmid's Addgene catalogue record and pLannotate feature annotations shown in this document.]
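Description:
pSEM246 - mosTI - unc-119 - MCS is an empty cloning vector for the MosTI (Modular Safe-harbor Transgene Insertion) system in Caenorhabditis elegans, built on the commercial pTwist-Amp high-copy backbone. At about 3.2 kb it is a compact plasmid. It is propagated in E. coli through a high-copy ColE1/pUC-type origin and selected with ampicillin via the β-lactamase gene and its native promoter. It is catalogued as a worm expression vector, but it carries no transgene of its own. No promoter or terminator for driving an insert is annotated, so these would presumably come with the cloned fragment.

The worm-relevant region consists of a fragment of the C. elegans unc-119 coding sequence, followed by a loxP site and a pUC-derived multiple cloning site. Users can insert their transgene either by conventional restriction cloning into the MCS or by Golden Gate assembly using BsaI sites that leave defined four-base overhangs flanking the MCS. Only part of unc-119 is annotated, and the depositor states that single-copy insertions are identified by screening for unc-119 rescue. This suggests that a functional marker is restored only on correct integration at a MosTI landing site, although the record does not spell out that mechanism. The single loxP site could support Cre-mediated recombination, but its intended role is not stated. The short lacZα fragment and the attB1-like site are small annotated matches with no function described in the record, and they may simply be backbone remnants. The vector serves as the standard entry point for unc-119-based targeted single-copy transgene insertion at safe-harbor sites in the worm genome.
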