Features (pLannotate 1.2.2; 8 found; start..end, strand, type, name):
     11..871     -  CDS            AmpR: β-lactamase; bla; confers resistance to ampicillin, carbenicillin, and related antibiotics
    872..976     -  promoter       AmpR promoter: bla
   1063..1106    -  CDS            lacZα (fragment): LacZα fragment of β-galactosidase; lacZ fragment
   1161..1613    +  CDS            unc-119 (fragment): UN119_CAEEL - Experimental evidence at protein level: Swiss-Prot protein existence level 1. Myristoyl-binding protein that acts as a cargo adapter: specifically binds the myristoyl moiety of a subset of N-terminally myristoylated proteins and is required for their localization. Plays a key role in ciliary membrane localization of proteins. Required for the establishment or function of the nervous system. From Caenorhabditis elegans.
   1730..1763    +  protein_bind   loxP: Cre-mediated recombination occurs in the 8-bp core sequence (GCATACAT). Cre recombinase
   1782..1832    -  misc_feature   MCS (fragment): pUC18/19 multiple cloning site
   2389..2977    -  rep_origin     ori: high-copy-number ColE1/pMB1/pBR322/pUC origin of replication
   3094..3118    -  protein_bind   attB1: mutant version of attB; recombination site for the Gateway® BP reaction BP Clonase™
>Addgene plasmid #182343 | pSEM246 - mosTI - unc-119 - MCS | addgene full sequence | sequence record 361782 | Addgene NGS Result
GGTCTGACAGTTACCAATGCTTAATCAGTGAGGCACCTATCTCAGCGATCTGTCTATTTCGTTCATCCAT
AGTTGCCTGACTCCCCGTCGTGTAGATAACTACGATACGGGAGGGCTTACCATCTGGCCCCAGTGCTGCA
ATGATACCGCGAGAGCCACGCTCACCGGCTCCAGATTTATCAGCAATAAACCAGCCAGCCGGAAGGGCCG
AGCGCAGAAGTGGTCCTGCAACTTTATCCGCCTCCATCCAGTCTATTAATTGTTGCTGGGAAGCTAGAGT
AAGTAGTTCGCCAGTTAATAGTTTGCGCAACGTTGTTGCCATTGCTACAGGCATCGTGGTGTCACGCTCG
TCGTTTGGTATGGCTTCATTCAGCTCCGGTTCCCAACGATCAAGGCGAGTTACATGATCCCCCATGTTGT
GCAAAAAAGCGGTTAGCTCCTTCGGTCCTCCGATCGTTGTCAGAAGTAAGTTGGCCGCAGTGTTATCACT
CATGGTTATGGCAGCACTGCATAATTCTCTTACTGTCATGCCATCCGTAAGATGCTTTTCTGTGACTGGT
GAGTACTCAACCAAGTCATTCTGAGAATAGTGTATGCGGCGACCGAGTTGCTCTTGCCCGGCGTCAATAC
GGGATAATACCGCGCCACATAGCAGAACTTTAAAAGTGCTCATCATTGGAAAACGTTCTTCGGGGCGAAA
ACTCTCAAGGATCTTACCGCTGTTGAGATCCAGTTCGATGTAACCCACTCGTGCACCCAACTGATCTTCA
GCATCTTTTACTTTCACCAGCGTTTCTGGGTGAGCAAAAACAGGAAGGCAAAATGCCGCAAAAAAGGGAA
TAAGGGCGACACGGAAATGTTGAATACTCATACTCTTCCTTTTTCAATATTATTGAAGCATTTATCAGGG
TTATTGTCTCATGAGCGGATACATATTTGAATGTATTTAGAAAAATAAACAAATAGGGGTTCCGCGCACA
TTTCCCCGAAAAGTGCCAGATACCTGAAACAAAACCCATCGTACGGCCAAGGAAGTCTCCAATAACTGTG
ATCCACCACAAGCGCCAGGGTTTTCCCAGTCACGACGTTGTAAAACGACGGCCAGTCATGCATAATCCGC
ACGCATCTGGAATAAGGAAGTGCCATTCCGCCTGACCTAAGTGCTTTTCGAGATCGCCAAACCGGAGAAC
GATCAGGAGAATGATGAGTCGCCACAGGAGTCGGCAAGATACGTGCGTTATAGATTTGCTCCAAACTTTT
TGAAACTCAAAACGGTCGGAGCAACTGTGGAATTCAAAGTAGGAGACATCCCAATCCATCATTTCCGAAT
GATCGAACGTCACTTCTTCAAAGATCGCCTTCTGAAGTGTTTTGACTTTGAATTCGGATTCTGTATTCCG
AATTCACGAAACAACTGTGAACATATCTATGAGTTCCCTCAACTCTCTCAACAACTCAGTGAGTCATTAT
TCTAAAAAGTACAATTCAAAAGACTAATCTCTTTTTCAGTGGACGACATGATCAACAATCCAAACGAGAC
TCGTTCTGACAGCTTCTATTTCGTCGATAACAAACTCGTCATGCACAACAAAGCCGACTACTCATATGAT
GCATAAATCTTCATTGTTGAGTTTATCTTGTTGATTTTTGAATAAATTATCAACTCTTTACTTTTTAATG
GGTTATGAAATAAATAAACATTGAAAACTGATAAACAACGTTCATCTCTATAACTTCGTATAGCATACAT
TATACGAAGTTATTGCCTGAGACCAGCTAGCAAGCTTGCATGCCTGCAGGTCGACTCTAGAGGATCCCCG
GGTACCGAGCTCAGGTCTCTGAGCTCAGGAAACGGAGAATCTGTGCGGCAATGTCTTATCATTTGAAACG
CGCCGTATCGATGCTGACATCATGCGGCTCCCGTGTTAGTCGAGAAGATGGGTACGGGCCTTTATTCATC
CAACACTCTACGGCTTCTTCAAGAGCTAGTAGGGCACCCTGTAGTTGGAAAGGGATTATTTCGTATGGCG
AGCCCATACCGTCTTTCTTGCGGAAGCTTAACACGATAGGAAGTTGGATAGTTTCGAACGATGGTTCCAT
ACGGAACGCTGTCTCAAGGATGAGTCTGACGGAGTGTAACTCGAAGGCTAGGTGGAGGCTCAGTGATGAT
AAGTCTGCGATGGTGGATGCATGTGTCATGGTCATAGCTGTTTCCTGTGTGAAATTGTTATCCGCTCAGA
GGGCACAATCCTATTCCGCGCTATCCGACAATCTCCAAGACATTAGGTGGAGTTCAGTTCGGCGTATGGC
ATATGTCGCTGGAAAGAACATGTGAGCAAAAGGCCAGCAAAAGGCCAGGAACCGTAAAAAGGCCGCGTTG
CTGGCGTTTTTCCATAGGCTCCGCCCCCCTGACGAGCATCACAAAAATCGACGCTCAAGTCAGAGGTGGC
GAAACCCGACAGGACTATAAAGATACCAGGCGTTTCCCCCTGGAAGCTCCCTCGTGCGCTCTCCTGTTCC
GACCCTGCCGCTTACCGGATACCTGTCCGCCTTTCTCCCTTCGGGAAGCGTGGCGCTTTCTCATAGCTCA
CGCTGTAGGTATCTCAGTTCGGTGTAGGTCGTTCGCTCCAAGCTGGGCTGTGTGCACGAACCCCCCGTTC
AGCCCGACCGCTGCGCCTTATCCGGTAACTATCGTCTTGAGTCCAACCCGGTAAGACACGACTTATCGCC
ACTGGCAGCAGCCACTGGTAACAGGATTAGCAGAGCGAGGTATGTAGGCGGTGCTACAGAGTTCTTGAAG
TGGTGGCCTAACTACGGCTACACTAGAAGAACAGTATTTGGTATCTGCGCTCTGCTGAAGCCAGTTACCT
TCGGAAAAAGAGTTGGTAGCTCTTGATCCGGCAAACAAACCACCGCTGGTAGCGGTGGTTTTTTTGTTTG
CAAGCAGCAGATTACGCGCAGAAAAAAAGGATCTCAAGAAGATCCTTTGATCTTTTCTACGGGGTCTGAC
GCTCTATTCAACAAAGCCGCCGTCCCGTCAAGTCAGCGTAAATGGGTAGGGGGCTTCAAATCGTCCTCGT
GATACCAATTCGGAGCCTGCTTTTTTGTACAAACTTGTTGATAATGGCAATTCAAGGATCTTCACCTAGA
TCCTTTTAAATTAAAAATGAAGTTTTAAATCAATCTAAAGTATATATGAGTAAACTT
